Addgene plasmid #157249: pD649-HAsp-VSTM2B-COMP5AP-AviTag-9xHis
Purpose: Mammalian expression of cell-surface protein extracellular domain fused to COMP5AP-AviTag-9xHis. Protein is secreted from cells.
Depositing lab: Chris Garcia. Depositing organization: Stanford University. Publication: A Human IgSF Cell-Surface Interactome Reveals a Complex Network of Protein-Protein Interactions. Wojtowicz WM, Vielmetter J, Fernandes RA, Siepe DH, Eastman CL, Chisholm GB, Cox S, Klock H, Anderson PW, Rue SM, Miller JJ, Glaser SM, Bragstad ML, Vance J, Lam AW, Lesley SA, Zinn K, Garcia KC. Cell. 2020 Aug 20;182(4):1027-1043.e17. doi: 10.1016/j.cell.2020.07.025. PubMed 32822567.
Backbone
  Vector backbone: pD649
  Backbone size w/o insert (bp): 7153
  Vector type: Mammalian Expression
Growth in bacteria
  Bacterial resistance: Ampicillin, 100 μg/mL
  Growth temperature: 37°C
  Growth strain: DH5alpha
  Copy number: High Copy
Gene/Insert
  Gene/Insert name: VSTM2B (alt name: VTM2B)
  Species: H. sapiens (human)
  Insert size (bp): 705
  Entrez Gene: VSTM2B
  Promoter: CMV/SP6
  Tag / fusion protein: COMP5AP-AviTag-9xHis (C terminal on backbone)
  Cloning method: Restriction Enzyme; 5′ cloning site GCGGCCGC (not destroyed); 3′ cloning site GGCGCGCC (not destroyed)
  Sequencing primers: 5′ ATTTAGGTGACACTATAG; 3′ CGTCGCACTCCATCACGGTG
Resource information
  A portion of this plasmid was derived from a plasmid made by: synthesis by ThermoFisher
Terms and licenses: Academic/Nonprofit Terms; Industry Terms: Not Available to Industry
Depositor comments: Some plasmids in this collection may have an IS4-like element ISVsa5 family transposase upstream of the CMV promoter.
How to cite: pD649-HAsp-VSTM2B-COMP5AP-AviTag-9xHis was a gift from Chris Garcia (Addgene plasmid # 157249 ; http://n2t.net/addgene:157249 ; RRID:Addgene_157249)
