[The description below was written by a language model from this plasmid's Addgene catalogue record and pLannotate feature annotations shown in this document.]
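Description:
pD649-HAsp-VSTM2B-COMP5AP-AviTag-9xHis is a mammalian expression plasmid on the pD649 backbone, designed to secrete the extracellular domain of the human IgSF cell-surface protein VSTM2B as a tagged, multimerised fusion. It is maintained in E. coli through a high-copy ColE1/pUC-type origin and selected with ampicillin via a complete β-lactamase gene. The feature table, generated from the 7,858 nt depositor sequence, also picks up short remnants of KanR, lacZα, an rrnB terminator and an f1 origin, which appear to be backbone fragments rather than functional parts. The depositor notes that some plasmids in this collection may carry an IS4-like transposase element upstream of the CMV promoter, though none is annotated here.

Expression is driven by the CMV enhancer/promoter, followed by a CMV intron A fragment and an SP6 promoter that could support in vitro transcription. The open reading frame begins with a signal sequence, named HAsp in the construct title but matched by the annotation software to an IgH signal fragment, that routes the protein into the secretory pathway. The 705 bp VSTM2B insert, cloned between preserved NotI and AscI sites, was matched to the mouse orthologue, although the catalogue records it as human. Downstream lie the coiled-coil region of cartilage oligomeric matrix protein, which pentamerises the fusion to raise binding avidity, placental alkaline phosphatase as an enzymatic reporter, an AviTag for site-specific biotinylation, and a polyhistidine tag (9xHis by name, annotated as 8xHis) for purification, ending at a bGH polyadenylation signal. A separate SV40/EM7-driven puromycin resistance cassette with an SV40 poly(A) signal could allow selection in mammalian cells. The construct belongs to a set built for mapping extracellular protein-protein interactions among human IgSF proteins.
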