Features (pLannotate 1.2.2; 24 found; start..end, strand, type, name):
    119..143     -  CDS            KanR (fragment): aminoglycoside phosphotransferase; aph(3')-Ia; confers resistance to kanamycin
    254..842     +  rep_origin     ori: high-copy-number ColE1/pMB1/pBR322/pUC origin of replication
   1067..1084    +  terminator     rrnB T2 terminator (fragment): transcription terminator T2 from the E. coli rrnB gene
   1109..1128    -  CDS            lacZα (fragment): LacZα fragment of β-galactosidase; lacZ fragment
   1584..1600    +  protein_bind   lac operator: The lac repressor binds to the lac operator to inhibit transcription in E. coli. This inhibition can be relieved by adding lactose or isopropyl-β-D-thiogalactopyranoside (IPTG). lac repressor encoded by lacI
   1843..2146    +  enhancer       CMV enhancer: human cytomegalovirus immediate early enhancer
   2147..2350    +  promoter       CMV promoter: human cytomegalovirus (CMV) immediate early promoter
   2486..2529    +  intron         CMV intron (fragment): modified intron A from human cytomegalovirus
   2581..2599    +  promoter       SP6 promoter: promoter for bacteriophage SP6 RNA polymerase
   2603..2640    +  CDS            IgH signal sequence (fragment): signal sequence from the mouse immunoglobulin heavy chain variable region
   2728..3462    +  CDS            Vstm2b (fragment): VTM2B_MOUSE - Experimental evidence at transcript level: Swiss-Prot protein existence level 2. From Mus musculus (Mouse).
   3550..3729    +  CDS            Comp (fragment): COMP_RAT - Experimental evidence at protein level: Swiss-Prot protein existence level 1. May play a role in the structural integrity of cartilage via its interaction with other extracellular matrix proteins such as the collagens and fibronectin. Can mediate the interaction of chondrocytes with the cartilage extracellular matrix through interaction with cell surface integrin receptors. Could play a role in the pathogenesis of osteoarthritis. Potent suppressor of apoptosis in both primary chondrocytes and transformed cells. Suppresses apoptosis by blocking the activation of caspase-3 and by indu
   3717..5169    +  CDS            SEAP (fragment): secreted alkaline phosphatase from human placenta The natural enzyme has a C-terminal transmembrane sequence that is replaced by a GPI anchor.
   5194..5235    +  CDS            AviTag™ (fragment): peptide tag that allows for enzymatic biotinylation
   5239..5262    +  CDS            8xHis: 8xHis affinity tag
   5408..5519    +  polyA_signal   bGH poly(A) signal: bovine growth hormone polyadenylation signal
   5520..5628    +  rep_origin     f1 ori (fragment): f1 bacteriophage origin of replication; arrow indicates direction of (+) strand synthesis
   5642..5971    +  promoter       SV40 promoter: SV40 enhancer and early promoter
   6019..6066    +  promoter       EM7 promoter: synthetic bacterial promoter&nbsp
   6085..6684    +  CDS            PuroR (fragment): puromycin N-acetyltransferase; pac from Streptomyces; confers resistance to puromycin
   6694..6819    +  CDS            ble (fragment): BLE_KLEPN - Experimental evidence at protein level: Swiss-Prot protein existence level 1. Binding protein with a strong affinity to the bleomycin family of antibiotics. Binds to CL990; an antimitotic-antibiotic compound. From Klebsiella pneumoniae.
   6814..6935    +  polyA_signal   SV40 poly(A) signal: SV40 polyadenylation signal
   6988..7848    -  CDS            AmpR: β-lactamase; bla; confers resistance to ampicillin, carbenicillin, and related antibiotics
   7851..89      -  promoter       AmpR promoter (fragment) (across the origin): bla
>Addgene plasmid #157249 | pD649-HAsp-VSTM2B-COMP5AP-AviTag-9xHis | depositor full sequence | sequence record 303607 | Full Sequence
TTTCAATATTATTGAAGCATTTATCAGGGTTATTGTCTCATGAGCGGATACATATTTGAATGTATTTAGA
AAAATAAACAAATAGGGGTCAGTGTTACAACCAATTAACCAATTCTGAACATTATCGCGAGCCCATTTAT
ACCTGAATATGGCTCATAACACCCCTTGCTCATGACCAAAATCCCTTAACGTGAGTTACGCGCGCGTCGT
TCCACTGAGCGTCAGACCCCGTAGAAAAGATCAAAGGATCTTCTTGAGATCCTTTTTTTCTGCGCGTAAT
CTGCTGCTTGCAAACAAAAAAACCACCGCTACCAGCGGTGGTTTGTTTGCCGGATCAAGAGCTACCAACT
CTTTTTCCGAAGGTAACTGGCTTCAGCAGAGCGCAGATACCAAATACTGTTCTTCTAGTGTAGCCGTAGT
TAGCCCACCACTTCAAGAACTCTGTAGCACCGCCTACATACCTCGCTCTGCTAATCCTGTTACCAGTGGC
TGCTGCCAGTGGCGATAAGTCGTGTCTTACCGGGTTGGACTCAAGACGATAGTTACCGGATAAGGCGCAG
CGGTCGGGCTGAACGGGGGGTTCGTGCACACAGCCCAGCTTGGAGCGAACGACCTACACCGAACTGAGAT
ACCTACAGCGTGAGCTATGAGAAAGCGCCACGCTTCCCGAAGGGAGAAAGGCGGACAGGTATCCGGTAAG
CGGCAGGGTCGGAACAGGAGAGCGCACGAGGGAGCTTCCAGGGGGAAACGCCTGGTATCTTTATAGTCCT
GTCGGGTTTCGCCACCTCTGACTTGAGCGTCGATTTTTGTGATGCTCGTCAGGGGGGCGGAGCCTATGGA
AAAACGCCAGCAACGCGGCCTTTTTACGGTTCCTGGCCTTTTGCTGGCCTTTTGCTCACATGTTCTTTCC
TGCGTTATCCCCTGATTCTGTGGATAACCGTATTACCGCCTTTGAGTGAGCTGATACCGCTCGCCGCAGC
CGAACGACCGAGCGCAGCGAGTCAGTGAGCGAGGAAGCGGAAGGCGAGAGTAGGGAACTGCCAGGCATCA
AACTAAGCAGAAGGCCCCTGACGGATGGCCTTTTTGCGTTTCTACAAACTCTTTCTGTGTTGTAAAACGA
CGGCCAGTCTTAAGCTCGGGCCCCCTGGGCGGTTCTGATAACGAGTAATCGTTAATCCGCAAATAACGTA
AAAACCCGCTTCGGCGGGTTTTTTTATGGGGGGAGTTTAGGGAAAGAGCATTTGTCAGAATATTTAAGGG
CGCCTGTCACTTTGCTTGATATATGAGAATTATTTAACCTTATAAATGAGAAAAAAGCAACGCACTTTAA
ATAAGATACGTTGCTTTTTCGATTGATGAACACCTATAATTAAACTATTCATCTATTATTTATGATTTTT
TGTATATACAATATTTCTAGTTTGTTAAAGAGAATTAAGAAAATAAATCTCGAAAATAATAAAGGGAAAA
TCAGTTTTTGATATCAAAATTATACATGTCAACGATAATACAAAATATAATACAAACTATAAGATGTTAT
CAGTATTTATTATCATTTAGAATAAATTTTGTGTCGCCCTTAATTGTGAGCGGATAACAATTACGAGCTT
CATGCACAGTGGCGTTGACTCAATATTGGCCATTAGCCATATTATTCATTGGTTATATAGCATAAATCAA
TATTGGCTATTGGCCATTGCATACGTTGTATCTATATCATAATATGTACATTTATATTGGCTCATGTCCA
ATATGACCGCCATGTTGGCATTGATTATTGACTAGTTATTAATAGTAATCAATTACGGGGTCATTAGTTC
ATAGCCCATATATGGAGTTCCGCGTTACATAACTTACGGTAAATGGCCCGCCTGGCTGACCGCCCAACGA
CCCCCGCCCATTGACGTCAATAATGACGTATGTTCCCATAGTAACGCCAATAGGGACTTTCCATTGACGT
CAATGGGTGGAGTATTTACGGTAAACTGCCCACTTGGCAGTACATCAAGTGTATCATATGCCAAGTACGC
CCCCTATTGACGTCAATGACGGTAAATGGCCCGCCTGGCATTATGCCCAGTACATGACCTTATGGGACTT
TCCTACTTGGCAGTACATCTACGTATTAGTCATCGCTATTACCATGGTGATGCGGTTTTGGCAGTACATC
AATGGGCGTGGATAGCGGTTTGACTCACGGGGATTTCCAAGTCTCCACCCCATTGACGTCAATGGGAGTT
TGTTTTGGCACCAAAATCAACGGGACTTTCCAAAATGTCGTAACAACTCCGCCCCATTGACGCAAATGGG
CGGTAGGCGTGTACGGTGGGAGGTCTATATAAGCAGAGCTCGTTTAGTGAACCGTCAGATCGCCTGGAGA
CGCCATCCACGCTGTTTTGACCTCCATAGAAGACACCGGGACCGATCCAGCCTCCGCGGCCGGGAACGGT
GCATTGGAACGCGGATTCCCCGTGCCAAGAGTGACGTAAGTACCGCCTATAGAGTCTATAGGCCCACCCC
CTTGGCTTCGTTAGAACGCGGCTACAATTAATACATAACCTTATGTATCATACACATACGATTTAGGTGA
CACTATAGAATAACATCCACTTTGCCTTTCTCTCCACAGGTGTCCACTCCCAGGTCCAACTGCACCTCGG
TTCTATCGAAAACGCGCCTGCTAGCGCCACCATGAAGACCATCATTGCCCTGAGCTACATCTTCTGCCTG
GTGTTCGCTGCGGCCGCCGCTTTTACAGAGGTGCCAAAGGATGTGACCGTCAGAGAGGGCGACGACATCG
AGATGCCTTGTGCCTTTAGAGCCAGCGGCGCCACAAGCTACAGCCTGGAAATTCAGTGGTGGTATCTGAA
AGAGCCTCCTAGAGAGCTGCTGCACGAACTGGCACTTTCTGTGCCTGGGGCCAGATCCAAAGTGACCAAC
AAGGACGCCACCAAGATCAGCACAGTCAGAGTGCAGGGCAACGATATCAGCCACAGACTGAGACTGTCTG
CCGTGCGACTGCAGGATGAGGGCGTGTACGAGTGCAGAGTGTCCGACTACAGCGACGACGACACACAAGA
ACACAAGGCCCAGGCCATGCTGCGGGTGTTGAGTAGATTCGCCCCTCCTAATATGCAGGCCGCCGAGGCC
GTGTCTCACATTCAAAGTTCTGGCCCTAGAAGGCACGGACCTGCCTCTGCCGCTAATGCTAACAATGCTG
GCGCTGCCTCCAGAACCACATCTGAGCCTGGAAGAGGCGACAAGAGCCCTCCTCCTGGATCTCCTCCTGC
CGCTATTGATCCTGCTGTGCCTGAAGCTGCTGCCGCCTCTGCTGCTCACACACCTACAACAACAGTGGCT
GCCGCTGCCGCCGCATCTTCTGCTTCTCCACCTTCTGGACAGGCCGTGCTGCTGAGACAGAGACATGGAA
GCGGAACCGGCAGAAGCTACACAGGCGCGCCGGAAGATCAAGTTGATCCAAGATTGATTGATGGCAAGGG
CGGATCTCTGGAGGTGCTGTTCCAGGGACCAGGCGGAAGCGGCAATCCCGGCGGCGATCTGGCCCCCCAG
ATGCTGCGCGAGCTGCAGGAGACCAATGCCGCCCTGCAGGACGTGCGCGAGCTGCTGCGCCACCGCGTGA
AGGAGATCACCTTCCTGAAGAACACCGTGATGGAGTGCGACGCCTGCGGTATGCAGCCCTCTAGAGGCTC
CGGCTCCATCATCCCAGTTGAGGAGGAGAACCCGGACTTCTGGAACCGCGAGGCAGCCGAGGCCCTGGGT
GCCGCCAAGAAGCTGCAGCCTGCACAGACAGCCGCCAAGAACCTCATCATCTTCCTGGGCGATGGGATGG
GGGTGTCTACGGTGACAGCTGCCAGGATCCTAAAAGGGCAGAAGAAGGACAAACTGGGGCCTGAGATACC
CCTGGCCATGGACCGCTTCCCATATGTGGCTCTGTCCAAGACATACAATGTAGACAAACATGTGCCAGAC
AGTGGAGCCACAGCCACGGCCTACCTGTGCGGGGTCAAGGGCAACTTCCAGACCATTGGCTTGAGTGCAG
CCGCCCGCTTTAACCAGTGCAACACGACACGCGGCAACGAGGTCATCTCCGTGATGAATCGGGCCAAGAA
AGCAGGGAAGTCAGTGGGAGTGGTAACCACCACACGAGTGCAGCACGCCTCGCCAGCCGGCACCTACGCC
CACACGGTGAACCGCAACTGGTACTCGGACGCCGACGTGCCTGCCTCGGCCCGCCAGGAGGGGTGCCAGG
ACATCGCTACGCAGCTCATCTCCAACATGGACATTGACGTGATCCTAGGTGGAGGCCGAAAGTACATGTT
TCGCATGGGAACCCCAGACCCTGAGTACCCAGATGACTACAGCCAAGGTGGGACCAGGCTGGACGGGAAG
AATCTGGTGCAGGAATGGCTGGCGAAGCGCCAGGGTGCCCGGTATGTGTGGAACCGCACTGAGCTCATGC
AGGCTTCCCTGGACCCGTCTGTGACCCATCTCATGGGTCTCTTTGAGCCTGGAGACATGAAATACGAGAT
CCACCGAGACTCCACACTGGACCCCTCCCTGATGGAGATGACAGAGGCTGCCCTGCGCCTGCTGAGCAGG
AACCCCCGCGGCTTCTTCCTCTTCGTGGAGGGTGGTCGCATCGACCATGGTCATCATGAAAGCAGGGCTT
ACCGGGCACTGACTGAGACGATCATGTTCGACGACGCCATTGAGAGGGCGGGCCAGCTCACCAGCGAGGA
GGACACGCTGAGCCTCGTCACTGCCGACCACTCCCACGTCTTCTCCTTCGGAGGCTACCCCCTGCGAGGG
AGCTCCATCTTCGGGCTGGCCCCTGGCAAGGCCCGGGACAGGAAGGCCTACACGGTCCTCCTATACGGAA
ACGGTCCAGGCTATGTGCTCAAGGACGGCGCCCGGCCGGATGTTACCGAGAGCGAGAGCGGGAGCCCCGA
GTATCGGCAGCAGTCAGCAGTGCCCCTGGACGAAGAGACCCACGCAGGCGAGGACGTGGCGGTGTTCGCG
CGCGGCCCGCAGGCGCACCTGGTTCACGGCGTGCAGGAGCAGACCTTCATAGCGCACGTCATGGCCTTCG
CCGCCTGCCTGGAGCCCTACACCGCCTGCGACCTGGCGCCCCCCGCCGGCACCACCGACGCCGCGCACCC
GGGTGGCGGAGGACTGAACGACATCTTCGAGGCTCAGAAAATCGAATGGCACGAACATCACCATCACCAT
CACCATCACCATTAAGGCCGGCCTGTAGTCACTGGCACAACGCGTTACCCGGTAAGCCAATCGGGTATAC
ACGGTCGTCATACTGCAGACAGGGTTCTTCTACTTTGCAAGATAGTCTTGAGTAGTAAAATAAATAGATA
GAGAAAATCAGCCTCGACTGTGCCTTCTAGTTGCCAGCCATCTGTTGTTTGCCCCTCCCCCGTGCCTTCC
TTGACCCTGGAAGGTGCCACTCCCACTGTCCTTTCCTAATAAAATGAGGAAATTGCATCACAACACTCAA
CCCTATCTCGGTCTATTCTTTTGATTTATAAGGGATTTTGCCGATTTCGGCCTATTGGTTAAAAAATGAG
CTGATTTAACAAAAATTTAACGCGAATTAATTCTGTGGAATGTGTGTCAGTTAGGGTGTGGAAAGTCCCC
AGGCTCCCCAGCAGGCAGAAGTATGCAAAGCATGCATCTCAATTAGTCAGCAACCAGGTGTGGAAAGTCC
CCAGGCTCCCCAGCAGGCAGAAGTATGCAAAGCATGCATCTCAATTAGTCAGCAACCATAGTCCCGCCCC
TAACTCCGCCCATCCCGCCCCTAACTCCGCCCAGTTCCGCCCATTCTCCGCCCCATGGCTGACTAATTTT
TTTTATTTATGCAGAGGCCGAGGCCGCCTCTGCCTCTGAGCTATTCCAGAAGTAGTGAGGAGGCTTTTTT
GGAGGCCTAGGCTTTTGCAAAAAGCTCCCGGGAGCTTGTATATCCATTTTCGGATCTGATCAGCACGTGT
TGACAATTAATCATCGGCATAGTATATCGGCATAGTATAATACGACAAGGTGAGGAACTAAACCATGACC
GAGTACAAGCCCACGGTGCGCCTCGCCACCCGCGACGACGTCCCCAGGGCCGTACGCACCCTCGCCGCCG
CGTTCGCCGACTACCCCGCCACGCGCCACACCGTCGATCCGGACCGCCACATCGAGCGGGTCACCGAGCT
GCAAGAACTCTTCCTCACGCGCGTCGGGCTCGACATCGGCAAGGTGTGGGTCGCGGACGACGGCGCCGCG
GTGGCGGTCTGGACCACGCCGGAGAGCGTCGAAGCGGGGGCGGTGTTCGCCGAGATCGGCCCGCGCATGG
CCGAGTTGAGCGGTTCCCGGCTGGCCGCGCAGCAACAGATGGAAGGCCTCCTGGCGCCGCACCGGCCCAA
GGAGCCCGCGTGGTTCCTGGCCACCGTCGGCGTCTCGCCCGACCACCAGGGCAAGGGTCTGGGCAGCGCC
GTCGTGCTCCCCGGAGTGGAGGCGGCCGAGCGCGCCGGGGTGCCCGCCTTCCTGGAGACATCCGCGCCCC
GCAACCTCCCCTTCTACGAGCGGCTCGGCTTCACCGTCACCGCCGACGTCGAGGTGCCCGAAGGACCGCG
CACCTGGTGCATGACCCGCAAGCCCGGTGCCTGACACGTGCTACGAGATTTCGATTCCACCGCCGCCTTC
TATGAAAGGTTGGGCTTCGGAATCGTTTTCCGGGACGCCGGCTGGATGATCCTCCAGCGCGGGGATCTCA
TGCTGGAGTTCTTCGCCCACCCCAACTTGTTTATTGCAGCTTATAATGGTTACAAATAAAGCAATAGCAT
CACAAATTTCACAAATAAAGCATTTTTTTCACTGCATTCTAGTTGTGGTTTGTCCAAACTCATCAATGTA
TCTTATCATGTCTGTATACCGTCGACCTCTAGCTAGAGCTTGGCGTAATCATGGTCATTACCAATGCTTA
ATCAGTGAGGCACCTATCTCAGCGATCTGTCTATTTCGTTCATCCATAGTTGCCTGACTCCCCGTCGTGT
AGATAACTACGATACGGGAGGGCTTACCATCTGGCCCCAGCGCTGCGATGATACCGCGAGAACCACGCTC
ACCGGCTCCGGATTTATCAGCAATAAACCAGCCAGCCGGAAGGGCCGAGCGCAGAAGTGGTCCTGCAACT
TTATCCGCCTCCATCCAGTCTATTAATTGTTGCCGGGAAGCTAGAGTAAGTAGTTCGCCAGTTAATAGTT
TGCGCAACGTTGTTGCCATCGCTACAGGCATCGTGGTGTCACGCTCGTCGTTTGGTATGGCTTCATTCAG
CTCCGGTTCCCAACGATCAAGGCGAGTTACATGATCCCCCATGTTGTGCAAAAAAGCGGTTAGCTCCTTC
GGTCCTCCGATCGTTGTCAGAAGTAAGTTGGCCGCAGTGTTATCACTCATGGTTATGGCAGCACTGCATA
ATTCTCTTACTGTCATGCCATCCGTAAGATGCTTTTCTGTGACTGGTGAGTACTCAACCAAGTCATTCTG
AGAATAGTGTATGCGGCGACCGAGTTGCTCTTGCCCGGCGTCAATACGGGATAATACCGCGCCACATAGC
AGAACTTTAAAAGTGCTCATCATTGGAAAACGTTCTTCGGGGCGAAAACTCTCAAGGATCTTACCGCTGT
TGAGATCCAGTTCGATGTAACCCACTCGTGCACCCAACTGATCTTCAGCATCTTTTACTTTCACCAGCGT
TTCTGGGTGAGCAAAAACAGGAAGGCAAAATGCCGCAAAAAAGGGAATAAGGGCGACACGGAAATGTTGA
ATACTCATATTCTTCCTT
