>Addgene plasmid #157249 | pD649-HAsp-VSTM2B-COMP5AP-AviTag-9xHis | depositor partial sequence | sequence record 303608 | insert (extracellular domain)
GCTTTTACAGAGGTGCCAAAGGATGTGACCGTCAGAGAGGGCGACGACATCGAGATGCCTTGTGCCTTTA
GAGCCAGCGGCGCCACAAGCTACAGCCTGGAAATTCAGTGGTGGTATCTGAAAGAGCCTCCTAGAGAGCT
GCTGCACGAACTGGCACTTTCTGTGCCTGGGGCCAGATCCAAAGTGACCAACAAGGACGCCACCAAGATC
AGCACAGTCAGAGTGCAGGGCAACGATATCAGCCACAGACTGAGACTGTCTGCCGTGCGACTGCAGGATG
AGGGCGTGTACGAGTGCAGAGTGTCCGACTACAGCGACGACGACACACAAGAACACAAGGCCCAGGCCAT
GCTGCGGGTGTTGAGTAGATTCGCCCCTCCTAATATGCAGGCCGCCGAGGCCGTGTCTCACATTCAAAGT
TCTGGCCCTAGAAGGCACGGACCTGCCTCTGCCGCTAATGCTAACAATGCTGGCGCTGCCTCCAGAACCA
CATCTGAGCCTGGAAGAGGCGACAAGAGCCCTCCTCCTGGATCTCCTCCTGCCGCTATTGATCCTGCTGT
GCCTGAAGCTGCTGCCGCCTCTGCTGCTCACACACCTACAACAACAGTGGCTGCCGCTGCCGCCGCATCT
TCTGCTTCTCCACCTTCTGGACAGGCCGTGCTGCTGAGACAGAGACATGGAAGCGGAACCGGCAGAAGCT
ACACA
